>Addgene plasmid #44161 | pcDNA3 TAK1/F | addgene full sequence | sequence record 424654 | Addgene NGS Result
GGTGTGGAAAGTCCCCAGGCTCCCCAGCAGGCAGAAGTATGCAAAGCATGCATCTCAATTAGTCAGCAAC
CATAGTCCCGCCCCTAACTCCGCCCATCCCGCCCCTAACTCCGCCCAGTTCCGCCCATTCTCCGCCCCAT
GGCTGACTAATTTTTTTTATTTATGCAGAGGCCGAGGCCGCCTCTGCCTCTGAGCTATTCCAGAAGTAGT
GAGGAGGCTTTTTTGGAGGCCTAGGCTTTTGCAAAAAGCTCCCGGGAGCTTGTATATCCATTTTCGGATC
TGATCAAGAGACAGGATGAGGATCGTTTCGCATGATTGAACAAGATGGATTGCACGCAGGTTCTCCGGCC
GCTTGGGTGGAGAGGCTATTCGGCTATGACTGGGCACAACAGACAATCGGCTGCTCTGATGCCGCCGTGT
TCCGGCTGTCAGCGCAGGGGCGCCCGGTTCTTTTTGTCAAGACCGACCTGTCCGGTGCCCTGAATGAACT
GCAGGACGAGGCAGCGCGGCTATCGTGGCTGGCCACGACGGGCGTTCCTTGCGCAGCTGTGCTCGACGTT
GTCACTGAAGCGGGAAGGGACTGGCTGCTATTGGGCGAAGTGCCGGGGCAGGATCTCCTGTCATCTCACC
TTGCTCCTGCCGAGAAAGTATCCATCATGGCTGATGCAATGCGGCGGCTGCATACGCTTGATCCGGCTAC
CTGCCCATTCGACCACCAAGCGAAACATCGCATCGAGCGAGCACGTACTCGGATGGAAGCCGGTCTTGTC
GATCAGGATGATCTGGACGAAGAGCATCAGGGGCTCGCGCCAGCCGAACTGTTCGCCAGGCTCAAGGCGC
GCATGCCCGACGGCGAGGATCTCGTCGTGACCCATGGCGATGCCTGCTTGCCGAATATCATGGTGGAAAA
TGGCCGCTTTTCTGGATTCATCGACTGTGGCCGGCTGGGTGTGGCGGACCGCTATCAGGACATAGCGTTG
GCTACCCGTGATATTGCTGAAGAGCTTGGCGGCGAATGGGCTGACCGCTTCCTCGTGCTTTACGGTATCG
CCGCTCCCGATTCGCAGCGCATCGCCTTCTATCGCCTTCTTGACGAGTTCTTCTGAGCGGGACTCTGGGG
TTCGAAATGACCGACCAAGCGACGCCCAACCTGCCATCACGAGATTTCGATTCCACCGCCGCCTTCTATG
AAAGGTTGGGCTTCGGAATCGTTTTCCGGGACGCCGGCTGGATGATCCTCCAGCGCGGGGATCTCATGCT
GGAGTTCTTCGCCCACCCCAACTTGTTTATTGCAGCTTATAATGGTTACAAATAAAGCAATAGCATCACA
AATTTCACAAATAAAGCATTTTTTTCACTGCATTCTAGTTGTGGTTTGTCCAAACTCATCAATGTATCTT
ATCATGTCTGTATACCGTCGACCTCTAGCTAGAGCTTGGCGTAATCATGGTCATAGCTGTTTCCTGTGTG
AAATTGTTATCCGCTCACAATTCCACACAACATACGAGCCGGAAGCATAAAGTGTAAAGCCTGGGGTGCC
TAATGAGTGAGCTAACTCACATTAATTGCGTTGCGCTCACTGCCCGCTTTCCAGTCGGGAAACCTGTCGT
GCCAGCTGCATTAATGAATCGGCCAACGCGCGGGGAGAGGCGGTTTGCGTATTGGGCGCTCTTCCGCTTC
CTCGCTCACTGACTCGCTGCGCTCGGTCGTTCGGCTGCGGCGAGCGGTATCAGCTCACTCAAAGGCGGTA
ATACGGTTATCCACAGAATCAGGGGATAACGCAGGAAAGAACATGTGAGCAAAAGGCCAGCAAAAGGCCA
GGAACCGTAAAAAGGCCGCGTTGCTGGCGTTTTTCCATAGGCTCCGCCCCCCTGACGAGCATCACAAAAA
TCGACGCTCAAGTCAGAGGTGGCGAAACCCGACAGGACTATAAAGATACCAGGCGTTTCCCCCTGGAAGC
TCCCTCGTGCGCTCTCCTGTTCCGACCCTGCCGCTTACCGGATACCTGTCCGCCTTTCTCCCTTCGGGAA
GCGTGGCGCTTTCTCATAGCTCACGCTGTAGGTATCTCAGTTCGGTGTAGGTCGTTCGCTCCAAGCTGGG
CTGTGTGCACGAACCCCCCGTTCAGCCCGACCGCTGCGCCTTATCCGGTAACTATCGTCTTGAGTCCAAC
CCGGTAAGACACGACTTATCGCCACTGGCAGCAGCCACTGGTAACAGGATTAGCAGAGCGAGGTATGTAG
GCGGTGCTACAGAGTTCTTGAAGTGGTGGCCTAACTACGGCTACACTAGAAGAACAGTATTTGGTATCTG
CGCTCTGCTGAAGCCAGTTACCTTCGGAAAAAGAGTTGGTAGCTCTTGATCCGGCAAACAAACCACCGCT
GGTAGCGGTGGTTTTTTTGTTTGCAAGCAGCAGATTACGCGCAGAAAAAAAGGATCTCAAGAAGATCCTT
TGATCTTTTCTACGGGGTCTGACGCTCAGTGGAACGAAAACTCACGTTAAGGGATTTTGGTCATGAGATT
ATCAAAAAGGATCTTCACCTAGATCCTTTTAAATTAAAAATGAAGTTTTAAATCAATCTAAAGTATATAT
GAGTAAACTTGGTCTGACAGTTACCAATGCTTAATCAGTGAGGCACCTATCTCAGCGATCTGTCTATTTC
GTTCATCCATAGTTGCCTGACTCCCCGTCGTGTAGATAACTACGATACGGGAGGGCTTACCATCTGGCCC
CAGTGCTGCAATGATACCGCGAGACCCACGCTCACCGGCTCCAGATTTATCAGCAATAAACCAGCCAGCC
GGAAGGGCCGAGCGCAGAAGTGGTCCTGCAACTTTATCCGCCTCCATCCAGTCTATTAATTGTTGCCGGG
AAGCTAGAGTAAGTAGTTCGCCAGTTAATAGTTTGCGCAACGTTGTTGCCATTGCTACAGGCATCGTGGT
GTCACGCTCGTCGTTTGGTATGGCTTCATTCAGCTCCGGTTCCCAACGATCAAGGCGAGTTACATGATCC
CCCATGTTGTGCAAAAAAGCGGTTAGCTCCTTCGGTCCTCCGATCGTTGTCAGAAGTAAGTTGGCCGCAG
TGTTATCACTCATGGTTATGGCAGCACTGCATAATTCTCTTACTGTCATGCCATCCGTAAGATGCTTTTC
TGTGACTGGTGAGTACTCAACCAAGTCATTCTGAGAATAGTGTATGCGGCGACCGAGTTGCTCTTGCCCG
GCGTCAATACGGGATAATACCGCGCCACATAGCAGAACTTTAAAAGTGCTCATCATTGGAAAACGTTCTT
CGGGGCGAAAACTCTCAAGGATCTTACCGCTGTTGAGATCCAGTTCGATGTAACCCACTCGTGCACCCAA
CTGATCTTCAGCATCTTTTACTTTCACCAGCGTTTCTGGGTGAGCAAAAACAGGAAGGCAAAATGCCGCA
AAAAAGGGAATAAGGGCGACACGGAAATGTTGAATACTCATACTCTTCCTTTTTCAATATTATTGAAGCA
TTTATCAGGGTTATTGTCTCATGAGCGGATACATATTTGAATGTATTTAGAAAAATAAACAAATAGGGGT
TCCGCGCACATTTCCCCGAAAAGTGCCACCTGACGTCGACGGATCGGGAGATCTCCCGATCCCCTATGGT
GCACTCTCAGTACAATCTGCTCTGATGCCGCATAGTTAAGCCAGTATCTGCTCCCTGCTTGTGTGTTGGA
GGTCGCTGAGTAGTGCGCGAGCAAAATTTAAGCTACAACAAGGCAAGGCTTGACCGACAATTGCATGAAG
AATCTGCTTAGGGTTAGGCGTTTTGCGCTGCTTCGCGATGTACGGGCCAGATATACGCGTTGACATTGAT
TATTGACTAGTTATTAATAGTAATCAATTACGGGGTCATTAGTTCATAGCCCATATATGGAGTTCCGCGT
TACATAACTTACGGTAAATGGCCCGCCTGGCTGACCGCCCAACGACCCCCGCCCATTGACGTCAATAATG
ACGTATGTTCCCATAGTAACGCCAATAGGGACTTTCCATTGACGTCAATGGGTGGAGTATTTACGGTAAA
CTGCCCACTTGGCAGTACATCAAGTGTATCATATGCCAAGTACGCCCCCTATTGACGTCAATGACGGTAA
ATGGCCCGCCTGGCATTATGCCCAGTACATGACCTTATGGGACTTTCCTACTTGGCAGTACATCTACGTA
TTAGTCATCGCTATTACCATGGTGATGCGGTTTTGGCAGTACATCAATGGGCGTGGATAGCGGTTTGACT
CACGGGGATTTCCAAGTCTCCACCCCATTGACGTCAATGGGAGTTTGTTTTGGCACCAAAATCAACGGGA
CTTTCCAAAATGTCGTAACAACTCCGCCCCATTGACGCAAATGGGCGGTAGGCGTGTACGGTGGGAGGTC
TATATAAGCAGAGCTCTCTGGCTAACTAGAGAACCCACTGCTTACTGGCTTATCGAAATTAATACGACTC
ACTATAGGGAGACCCAAGCTGGCTAGCGTTTAAACGGGCCCTCTAGAATGTCTACAGCCTCTGCCGCCTC
GTCCTCCTCCTCGTCTTCTGCCAGTGAGATGATCGAAGCGCCGTCGCAGGTCCTGAACTTCGAAGAGATC
GACTACAAGGAGATCGAGGTGGAAGAGGTTGTCGGAAGAGGAGCTTTTGGAGTAGTTTGCAAAGCTAAGT
GGAGAGCAAAAGATGTCGCTATTAAACAGATAGAAAGTGAGTCTGAGAGGAAGGCTTTCATTGTGGAGCT
CCGGCAGTTGTCGCGTGTGAACCATCCTAACATTGTCAAGTTGTACGGAGCCTGCCTGAATCCAGTATGT
CTTGTGATGGAATATGCAGAGGGGGGCTCATTGTATAATGTGCTGCATGGTGCTGAACCATTGCCTTACT
ACACTGCTGCTCATGCCATGAGCTGGTGTTTACAGTGTTCCCAAGGAGTGGCTTACCTGCACAGCATGCA
GCCCAAAGCGCTGATTCACAGGGACCTCAAGCCTCCAAACTTGCTGCTGGTTGCAGGAGGGACAGTTCTA
AAAATCTGCGATTTTGGTACAGCTTGTGACATCCAAACACACATGACCAATAATAAAGGGAGTGCTGCTT
GGATGGCGCCTGAAGTGTTTGAAGGTAGCAATTACAGTGAAAAGTGTGATGTCTTCAGCTGGGGTATTAT
CCTCTGGGAAGTGATAACACGCCGGAAACCCTTCGATGAGATCGGTGGCCCAGCTTTCAGAATCATGTGG
GCTGTTCATAATGGCACTCGACCACCACTGATCAAAAATTTACCTAAGCCCATTGAGAGCTTGATGACAC
GCTGTTGGTCTAAGGACCCATCTCAGCGCCCTTCAATGGAGGAAATTGTGAAAATAATGACTCACTTGAT
GCGGTACTTCCCAGGAGCGGATGAGCCATTACAGTATCCTTGTCAGTACTCTGATGAAGGGCAGAGCAAC
TCAGCCACCAGCACAGGCTCGTTCATGGACATTGCTTCTACAAATACCAGTAATAAAAGTGACACAAATA
TGGAACAGGTTCCTGCCACAAACGACACTATTAAACGCTTGGAGTCAAAACTGTTGAAAAACCAGGCAAA
GCAACAGAGTGAATCTGGACGCCTGAGCTTGGGAGCCTCTCGTGGGAGCAGTGTGGAGAGCTTGCCCCCC
ACTTCCGAGGGCAAGAGGATGAGTGCTGACATGTCTGAAATAGAAGCCAGGATCGTGGCGACTGCAGGTA
ACGGGCAACCAAGGCGTAGATCCATCCAAGACTTGACTGTTACTGGGACAGAACCTGGTCAGGTGAGCAG
CCGGTCATCCAGCCCTAGTGTCAGAATGATCACTACCTCAGGACCAACCTCAGAGAAGCCAGCTCGCAGT
CACCCATGGACCCCTGATGATTCCACAGACACCAATGGCTCAGATAACTCCATCCCAATGGCGTATCTTA
CACTGGATCACCAGCTACAGCCTCTAGCGCCGTGCCCAAACTCCAAAGAATCCATGGCAGTGTTCGAACA
GCACTGTAAAATGGCACAGGAGTATATGAAAGTTCAAACCGAAATCGCATTGTTACTACAGAGAAAGCAA
GAACTAGTTGCAGAATTGGACCAGGATGAAAAGGACCAGCAAAATACATCTCGTCTGGTACAGGAACATA
AAAAGCTTTTAGATGAAAACAAAAGCCTTTCTACTTATTACCAGCAATGCAAAAAACAACTAGAGGTCAT
CAGAAGCCAGCAGCAGAAACGACAAGGCACTTCAGAATTCGGATCCGACTACAAGGACGACGACGACAAG
TAAAGCTTAAGTTTAAACCGCTGATCAGCCTCGACTGTGCCTTCTAGTTGCCAGCCATCTGTTGTTTGCC
CCTCCCCCGTGCCTTCCTTGACCCTGGAAGGTGCCACTCCCACTGTCCTTTCCTAATAAAATGAGGAAAT
TGCATCGCATTGTCTGAGTAGGTGTCATTCTATTCTGGGGGGTGGGGTGGGGCAGGACAGCAAGGGGGAG
GATTGGGAAGACAATAGCAGGCATGCTGGGGATGCGGTGGGCTCTATGGCTTCTGAGGCGGAAAGAACCA
GCTGGGGCTCTAGGGGGTATCCCC
[124 nt withheld, positions 6605-6728]
C
[91 nt withheld, positions 6730-6820]
A
[49 nt withheld, positions 6822-6870]
CCTTTGACGTTGGAGTCCACGTTCTTT
[37 nt withheld, positions 6898-6934]
ACCCTATCTCGGTCTATTCTTTTGATTTATAAGGGATTTTGCCGATTTCGGCCTATTGGTTAAAAAATGA
GCTGATTTAACAAAAATTTAACGCGAATTAATTCTGTGGAATGTGTGTCAGTTAGGGTGTGGAAAGTCCC
CAGGCTCCCCAGCAGGCAGAAGTATGCAAAGCATGCATCTCAATTAGTCAGCAACCA
Features (pLannotate 1.2.2; 21 found; start..end, strand, type, name):
    312..1103    +  CDS            neo: KKA2_KLEPN - Also known as kan, nptII. Experimental evidence at protein level: Swiss-Prot protein existence level 1. Resistance to kanamycin, neomycin, paromomycin, ribostamycin, butirosin and gentamicin B. From Klebsiella pneumoniae.
   1127..1285    +  CDS            ble (fragment): BLE_KLEPN - Experimental evidence at protein level: Swiss-Prot protein existence level 1. Binding protein with a strong affinity to the bleomycin family of antibiotics. Binds to CL990; an antimitotic-antibiotic compound. From Klebsiella pneumoniae.
   1280..1401    +  polyA_signal   SV40 poly(A) signal: SV40 polyadenylation signal
   1474..1490    -  protein_bind   lac operator: The lac repressor binds to the lac operator to inhibit transcription in E. coli. This inhibition can be relieved by adding lactose or isopropyl-β-D-thiogalactopyranoside (IPTG). lac repressor encoded by lacI
   1498..1528    -  promoter       lac promoter: promoter for the E. coli lac operon
   1543..1564    -  protein_bind   CAP binding site: CAP binding activates transcription in the presence of cAMP. E. coli catabolite activator protein
   1577..1669    -  CDS            lacI (fragment): lac repressor; lacI; The lac repressor binds to the lac operator to inhibit transcription in E. coli. This inhibition can be relieved by adding lactose or isopropyl-β-D-thiogalactopyranoside (IPTG).
   1852..2440    -  rep_origin     ori: high-copy-number ColE1/pMB1/pBR322/pUC origin of replication
   2611..3471    -  CDS            AmpR: β-lactamase; bla; confers resistance to ampicillin, carbenicillin, and related antibiotics
   3472..3576    -  promoter       AmpR promoter: bla
   3635..3687    -  misc_feature   bom (fragment): basis of mobility region from pBR322
   3842..4221    +  enhancer       CMV enhancer: human cytomegalovirus immediate early enhancer
   4222..4425    +  promoter       CMV promoter: human cytomegalovirus (CMV) immediate early promoter
   4421..4454    +  LTR            5' LTR (truncated) (fragment): truncated 5' long terminal repeat (LTR) from HIV-1
   4470..4488    +  promoter       T7 promoter: promoter for bacteriophage T7 RNA polymerase
   4528..6264    +  CDS            Map3k7: M3K7_MOUSE - Also known as Tak1. Experimental evidence at protein level: Swiss-Prot protein existence level 1. Serine/threonine kinase which acts as an essential component of the MAP kinase signal transduction pathway. Plays an important role in the cascades of cellular responses evoked by changes in the environment. Mediates signal transduction of TRAF6, various cytokines including interleukin-1 (IL-1), transforming growth factor-beta (TGFB), TGFB-related factors like BMP2 and BMP4, toll-like receptors (TLR), tumor necrosis factor receptor CD40 and B-cell receptor (BCR) (PubMed:10748100, PubM
   6280..6300    +  CDS            FLAG (fragment): FLAG® epitope tag, followed by an enterokinase cleavage site
   6335..6559    +  polyA_signal   bGH poly(A) signal: bovine growth hormone polyadenylation signal
   6563..6584    +  promoter       SV40 promoter (fragment): SV40 enhancer and early promoter
   6605..7033    +  rep_origin     f1 ori (sequence partly withheld): f1 bacteriophage origin of replication; arrow indicates direction of (+) strand synthesis
   7047..245     +  promoter       SV40 promoter (across the origin): SV40 enhancer and early promoter
