[The description below was written by a language model from this plasmid's Addgene catalogue record and pLannotate feature annotations shown in this document.]
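Description:
pcDNA3 TAK1/F (also recorded as pcDNA Flag-TAK1) is a mammalian expression plasmid built on the Invitrogen pcDNA3.1(-) backbone and carrying mouse Tak1 (Map3k7, transforming growth factor-beta-activated kinase), a serine/threonine MAP3K that relays signals from cytokine, TLR and TNF-family receptors. The roughly 1.8 kb coding sequence was cloned between XbaI and EicoRI sites, both retained, and lies downstream of the human CMV immediate-early enhancer and promoter. A T7 promoter sits between the CMV promoter and the insert and could support in vitro transcription. The open reading frame is followed by a C-terminal FLAG epitope, annotated as a partial match just after the Map3k7 CDS, and transcripts are terminated by the bovine growth hormone polyadenylation signal. The alternative name might suggest an N-terminal tag, but both the catalogue field and the feature table place FLAG at the C terminus.

In E. coli the plasmid replicates from a high-copy ColE1/pUC-type origin and is selected with ampicillin through the bla gene; an f1 origin is also present for single-stranded DNA production. For mammalian cells, an SV40 early promoter drives the neomycin phosphotransferase gene with an SV40 polyadenylation signal, allowing G418 selection of stable transfectants. Small annotated fragments (ble, lacI, lac promoter/operator, bom and a short HIV-1 LTR-like match) appear to be backbone remnants or incidental hits rather than functional elements. The sequenced record is 7,131 nt, close to the listed size of about 7.2 kb. The construct suits transient or stable overexpression of epitope-tagged TAK1 for detection and immunoprecipitation, and the associated publication concerns TAK1 recruitment to the TNF receptor 1 complex and NF-kappaB activation.

Correction: the 3′ cloning site named above is EcoRI.
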