Addgene plasmid #44161: pcDNA3 TAK1/F
Depositing lab: Xin Lin. Depositing organization: University of Texas MD Anderson Cancer Center. Publication: TAK1 is recruited to the tumor necrosis factor-alpha (TNF-alpha) receptor 1 complex in a receptor-interacting protein (RIP)-dependent manner and cooperates with MEKK3 leading to NF-kappaB activation. Blonska M, Shambharkar PB, Kobayashi M, Zhang D, Sakurai H, Su B, Lin X. J Biol Chem. 2005 Dec 30;280(52):43056-63. Epub 2005 Oct 31. 10.1074/jbc.M507807200 PubMed 16260783.
Backbone
  Vector backbone: pcDNA3.1(-)
  Backbone manufacturer: Invitrogen
  Backbone size w/o insert (bp): 5400
  Total vector size (bp): 7200
  Vector type: Mammalian Expression
  Selectable markers: Neomycin (select with G418)
Growth in bacteria
  Bacterial resistance: Ampicillin, 100 μg/mL
  Growth temperature: 37°C
  Growth strain: DH5alpha
  Copy number: Unknown
Gene/Insert
  Gene/Insert name: Tak1 (alt name: Transforming growth factor-beta-activated kinase)
  Species: M. musculus (mouse)
  Insert size (bp): 1800
  Entrez Gene: Map3k7 (a.k.a. B430101B05, Tak1)
  Tag / fusion protein: Flag (C terminal on backbone)
  Cloning method: Restriction Enzyme; 5′ cloning site XbaI (not destroyed); 3′ cloning site EcoRI (not destroyed)
  Sequencing primers: 5′ CMV-F; 3′ BGH-Rev
Terms and licenses: Academic/Nonprofit Terms; Industry Terms: Not Available to Industry
Depositor comments: Alternative plasmid name: pcDNA Flag-TAK1
How to cite: pcDNA3 TAK1/F was a gift from Xin Lin (Addgene plasmid # 44161 ; http://n2t.net/addgene:44161 ; RRID:Addgene_44161)
