>Addgene plasmid #44161 | pcDNA3 TAK1/F | addgene partial sequence | sequence record 62795 | CMV-F 5'-CGCAAATGGGCGGTAGGCGTG-3'
AAGCAGAGCTCTCTGGCTAACTAGAGAACCCACTGCTTACTGGCTTATCGAAATTAATACGACTCACTAT
AGGGAGACCCAAGCTGGCTAGCGTTTAAACGGGCCCTCTAGAATGTCTACAGCCTCTGCCGCCTCGTCCT
CCTCCTCGTCTTCTGCCAGTGAGATGATCGAAGCGCCGTCGCAGGTCCTGAACTTCGAAGAGATCGACTA
CAAGGAGATCGAGGTGGAAGAGGTTGTCGGAAGAGGAGCTTTTGGAGTAGTTTGCAAAGCTAAGTGGAGA
GCAAAAGATGTCGCTATTAAACAGATAGAAAGTGAGTCTGAGAGGAAGGCTTTCATTGTGGAGCTCCGGC
AGTTGTCGCGTGTGAACCATCCTAACATTGTCAAGTTGTACGGAGCCTGCCTGAATCCAGTATGTCTTGT
GATGGAATATGCAGAGGGGGGCTCATTGTATAATGTGCTGCATGGTGCTGAACCATTGCCTTACTACACT
GCTGCTCATGCCATGAGCTGGTGTTTACAGTGTTCCCAAGGAGTGGCTTACCTGCACAGCATGCAGCCCA
AAGCGCTGATTCACAGGGACCTCAAGCCTCCAAACTTGCTGCTGGTTGCAGGAGGGACAGTTCTAAAAAT
CTGCGATTTTGGTACAGCTTGTGACATCCAAACACACATGACCAATAATAAAGGGAGTGCTGCTTGGATG
GCGCCTGAAGTGTTTGAAGGTAGCAATTACAGTGAAAAGTGTGATGTCTTCAGCTGGGGTATTATCCTCT
GGGAAGTGATAACACGCCGGAAACCCTTCGATGAGATCGGTGGCCCAGCTTTCAGAATCATGTGGGCTGT
TCATAATGGCACTCGACCACCACTGATCAAAAATTTACCTAAGCCCATTGAGAGCTTGATGACACGCTGT
TGGTCTAAGGACCCATCTCAGCGCCCTTCAATGGAG
