>Addgene plasmid #44161 | pcDNA3 TAK1/F | addgene partial sequence | sequence record 62802 | BGH-rev 5'-TAGAAGGCACAGTCGAGG-3'
TAGCTTTACTTGTCGTCGTCGTCCTTGTAGTCGGATCCGAATTCTGAAGTGCCTTGTCGTTTCTGCTGCT
GGCTTCTGATGACCTCTAGTTGTTTTTTGCATTGCTGGTAATAAGTAGAAAGGCTTTTGTTTTCATCTAA
AAGCTTTTTATGTTCCTGTACCAGACGAGATGTATTTTGCTGGTCCTTTTCATCCTGGTCCAATTCTGCA
ACTAGTTCTTGCTTTCTCTGTAGTAACAATGCGATTTCGGTTTGAACTTTCATATACTCCTGTGCCATTT
TACAGTGCTGTTCGAACACTGCCATGGATTCTTTGGAGTTTGGGCACGGCGCTAGAGGCTGTAGCTGGTG
ATCCAGTGTAAGATACGCCATTGGGATGGAGTTATCTGAGCCATTGGTGTCTGTGGAATCATCAGGGGTC
CATGGGTGACTGCGAGCTGGCTTCTCTGAGGTTGGTCCTGAGGTAGTGATCATTCTGACACTAGGGCTGG
ATGACCGGCTGCTCACCTGACCAGGTTCTGTCCCAGTAACAGTCAAGTCTTGGATGGATCTACGCCTTGG
TTGCCCGTTACCTGCAGTCGCCACGATCCTGGCTTCTATTTCAGACATGTCAGCACTCATCCTCTTGCCC
TCGGAAGTGGGGGGCAAGCTCTCCACACTGCTCCCACGAGAGGCTCCCAAGCTCAGGCGTCCAGATTCAC
TCTGTTGCTTTGCCTGGTTTTTCAACAGTTTTGACTCCAAGCGTTTAATAGTGTCGTTTGTGGCAGGAAC
CTGTTCCATATTTGTGTCACTTTTATTACTGGTATTTGTAGAAGCAATGTCCATGAACGAGCCTGTGCTG
GTGGCTGAGTTGCTCTGCCCTTCATCAGAGTACTGACAAGGATACTGTAATGGCTCATCCGCTCCTGGGA
AGTACCGCATCAAGTGAGTCATTATTTTCACAATTTCCTC
